>Addgene plasmid #46987 | pGEX6P1-3xMBT | depositor full sequence | sequence record 66939 | pGEX6P1-3xMBT sequence 6010 bps
ACGTTATCGACTGCACGGTGCACCAATGCTTCTGGCGTCAGGCAGCCATCGGAAGCTGTGGTATGGCTGT
GCAGGTCGTAAATCACTGCATAATTCGTGTCGCTCAAGGCGCACTCCCGTTCTGGATAATGTTTTTTGCG
CCGACATCATAACGGTTCTGGCAAATATTCTGAAATGAGCTGTTGACAATTAATCATCGGCTCGTATAAT
GTGTGGAATTGTGAGCGGATAACAATTTCACACAGGAAACAGTATTCATGTCCCCTATACTAGGTTATTG
GAAAATTAAGGGCCTTGTGCAACCCACTCGACTTCTTTTGGAATATCTTGAAGAAAAATATGAAGAGCAT
TTGTATGAGCGCGATGAAGGTGATAAATGGCGAAACAAAAAGTTTGAATTGGGTTTGGAGTTTCCCAATC
TTCCTTATTATATTGATGGTGATGTTAAATTAACACAGTCTATGGCCATCATACGTTATATAGCTGACAA
GCACAACATGTTGGGTGGTTGTCCAAAAGAGCGTGCAGAGATTTCAATGCTTGAAGGAGCGGTTTTGGAT
ATTAGATACGGTGTTTCGAGAATTGCATATAGTAAAGACTTTGAAACTCTCAAAGTTGATTTTCTTAGCA
AGCTACCTGAAATGCTGAAAATGTTCGAAGATCGTTTATGTCATAAAACATATTTAAATGGTGATCATGT
AACCCATCCTGACTTCATGTTGTATGACGCTCTTGATGTTGTTTTATACATGGACCCAATGTGCCTGGAT
GCGTTCCCAAAATTAGTTTGTTTTAAAAAACGTATTGAAGCTATCCCACAAATTGATAAGTACTTGAAAT
CCAGCAAGTATATAGCATGGCCTTTGCAGGGCTGGCAAGCCACGTTTGGTGGTGGCGACCATCCTCCAAA
ATCGGATCTGGAAGTTCTGTTCCAGGGGCCCCTGGGATCCGAGGAGTGGAGCAGCAGCCAGCCTGCAACA
GGTGAGAAGAAGGAATGCTGGTCGTGGGAGTCCTACCTAGAGGAGCAGAAGGCCATTACTGCTCCAGTCA
GCCTCTTCCAGGACTCCCAGGCAGTCACTCACAACAAGAATGGCTTCAAACTGGGCATGAAGTTGGAAGG
CATTGACCCTCAACACCCGTCCATGTACTTCATCCTCACCGTGGCTGAGGTATGTGGCTATCGCCTACGC
CTGCACTTTGATGGGTATTCTGAGTGCCATGACTTCTGGGTCAATGCCAACTCCCCTGACATTCACCCTG
CTGGCTGGTTCGAGAAGACGGGCCACAAGCTGCAGCCTCCCAAAGGTTACAAGGAGGAGGAGTTCAGCTG
GAGCCAGTACCTGCGCAGCACAAGAGCTCAGGCTGCCCCCAAGCACCTGTTTGTGAGCCAGAGCCACAGT
CCCCCACCCCTGGGCTTCCAGGTGGGCATGAAGCTGGAGGCTGTTGACCGCATGAACCCGTCCCTTGTCT
GCGTGGCCAGTGTGACCGATGTGGTGGACAGCCGCTTCCTGGTGCACTTTGACAACTGGGATGATACTTA
TGACTACTGGTGTGATCCCAGCAGCCCCTACATCCACCCAGTGGGCTGGTGCCAGAAGCAAGGAAAGCCC
CTCACCCCTCCACAAGACTACCCAGACCCTGATAACTTCTGTTGGGAGAAATATCTGGAAGAAACTGGGG
CCTCTGCTGTCCCCACCTGGGCCTTCAAGGTGCGACCCCCTCACAGCTTCCTGGTCAATATGAAGCTGGA
GGCTGTGGACCGCAGGAACCCAGCCCTGATTCGCGTGGCCAGCGTGGAGGATGTGGAGGACCATCGGATA
AAGATCCACTTTGATGGCTGGAGTCATGGCTATGATTTCTGGATCGACGCTGACCACCCAGACATCCACC
CTGCCGGCTGGTGCTCCAAGACAGGACATCCCCTGCAGCCTCCTCTCGGACCCAGAGAGCCCAGCTCTGC
CTCCCCTGGGGGCTAATGAGAATTCCCGGGTCGACTCGAGCGGCCGCATCGTGACTGACTGACGATCTGC
CTCGCGCGTTTCGGTGATGACGGTGAAAACCTCTGACACATGCAGCTCCCGGAGACGGTCACAGCTTGTC
TGTAAGCGGATGCCGGGAGCAGACAAGCCCGTCAGGGCGCGTCAGCGGGTGTTGGCGGGTGTCGGGGCGC
AGCCATGACCCAGTCACGTAGCGATAGCGGAGTGTATAATTCTTGAAGACGAAAGGGCCTCGTGATACGC
CTATTTTTATAGGTTAATGTCATGATAATAATGGTTTCTTAGACGTCAGGTGGCACTTTTCGGGGAAATG
TGCGCGGAACCCCTATTTGTTTATTTTTCTAAATACATTCAAATATGTATCCGCTCATGAGACAATAACC
CTGATAAATGCTTCAATAATATTGAAAAAGGAAGAGTATGAGTATTCAACATTTCCGTGTCGCCCTTATT
CCCTTTTTTGCGGCATTTTGCCTTCCTGTTTTTGCTCACCCAGAAACGCTGGTGAAAGTAAAAGATGCTG
AAGATCAGTTGGGTGCACGAGTGGGTTACATCGAACTGGATCTCAACAGCGGTAAGATCCTTGAGAGTTT
TCGCCCCGAAGAACGTTTTCCAATGATGAGCACTTTTAAAGTTCTGCTATGTGGCGCGGTATTATCCCGT
GTTGACGCCGGGCAAGAGCAACTCGGTCGCCGCATACACTATTCTCAGAATGACTTGGTTGAGTACTCAC
CAGTCACAGAAAAGCATCTTACGGATGGCATGACAGTAAGAGAATTATGCAGTGCTGCCATAACCATGAG
TGATAACACTGCGGCCAACTTACTTCTGACAACGATCGGAGGACCGAAGGAGCTAACCGCTTTTTTGCAC
AACATGGGGGATCATGTAACTCGCCTTGATCGTTGGGAACCGGAGCTGAATGAAGCCATACCAAACGACG
AGCGTGACACCACGATGCCTGCAGCAATGGCAACAACGTTGCGCAAACTATTAACTGGCGAACTACTTAC
TCTAGCTTCCCGGCAACAATTAATAGACTGGATGGAGGCGGATAAAGTTGCAGGACCACTTCTGCGCTCG
GCCCTTCCGGCTGGCTGGTTTATTGCTGATAAATCTGGAGCCGGTGAGCGTGGGTCTCGCGGTATCATTG
CAGCACTGGGGCCAGATGGTAAGCCCTCCCGTATCGTAGTTATCTACACGACGGGGAGTCAGGCAACTAT
GGATGAACGAAATAGACAGATCGCTGAGATAGGTGCCTCACTGATTAAGCATTGGTAACTGTCAGACCAA
GTTTACTCATATATACTTTAGATTGATTTAAAACTTCATTTTTAATTTAAAAGGATCTAGGTGAAGATCC
TTTTTGATAATCTCATGACCAAAATCCCTTAACGTGAGTTTTCGTTCCACTGAGCGTCAGACCCCGTAGA
AAAGATCAAAGGATCTTCTTGAGATCCTTTTTTTCTGCGCGTAATCTGCTGCTTGCAAACAAAAAAACCA
CCGCTACCAGCGGTGGTTTGTTTGCCGGATCAAGAGCTACCAACTCTTTTTCCGAAGGTAACTGGCTTCA
GCAGAGCGCAGATACCAAATACTGTCCTTCTAGTGTAGCCGTAGTTAGGCCACCACTTCAAGAACTCTGT
AGCACCGCCTACATACCTCGCTCTGCTAATCCTGTTACCAGTGGCTGCTGCCAGTGGCGATAAGTCGTGT
CTTACCGGGTTGGACTCAAGACGATAGTTACCGGATAAGGCGCAGCGGTCGGGCTGAACGGGGGGTTCGT
GCACACAGCCCAGCTTGGAGCGAACGACCTACACCGAACTGAGATACCTACAGCGTGAGCTATGAGAAAG
CGCCACGCTTCCCGAAGGGAGAAAGGCGGACAGGTATCCGGTAAGCGGCAGGGTCGGAACAGGAGAGCGC
ACGAGGGAGCTTCCAGGGGGAAACGCCTGGTATCTTTATAGTCCTGTCGGGTTTCGCCACCTCTGACTTG
AGCGTCGATTTTTGTGATGCTCGTCAGGGGGGCGGAGCCTATGGAAAAACGCCAGCAACGCGGCCTTTTT
ACGGTTCCTGGCCTTTTGCTGGCCTTTTGCTCACATGTTCTTTCCTGCGTTATCCCCTGATTCTGTGGAT
AACCGTATTACCGCCTTTGAGTGAGCTGATACCGCTCGCCGCAGCCGAACGACCGAGCGCAGCGAGTCAG
TGAGCGAGGAAGCGGAAGAGCGCCTGATGCGGTATTTTCTCCTTACGCATCTGTGCGGTATTTCACACCG
CATAAATTCCGACACCATCGAATGGTGCAAAACCTTTCGCGGTATGGCATGATAGCGCCCGGAAGAGAGT
CAATTCAGGGTGGTGAATGTGAAACCAGTAACGTTATACGATGTCGCAGAGTATGCCGGTGTCTCTTATC
AGACCGTTTCCCGCGTGGTGAACCAGGCCAGCCACGTTTCTGCGAAAACGCGGGAAAAAGTGGAAGCGGC
GATGGCGGAGCTGAATTACATTCCCAACCGCGTGGCACAACAACTGGCGGGCAAACAGTCGTTGCTGATT
GGCGTTGCCACCTCCAGTCTGGCCCTGCACGCGCCGTCGCAAATTGTCGCGGCGATTAAATCTCGCGCCG
ATCAACTGGGTGCCAGCGTGGTGGTGTCGATGGTAGAACGAAGCGGCGTCGAAGCCTGTAAAGCGGCGGT
GCACAATCTTCTCGCGCAACGCGTCAGTGGGCTGATCATTAACTATCCGCTGGATGACCAGGATGCCATT
GCTGTGGAAGCTGCCTGCACTAATGTTCCGGCGTTATTTCTTGATGTCTCTGACCAGACACCCATCAACA
GTATTATTTTCTCCCATGAAGACGGTACGCGACTGGGCGTGGAGCATCTGGTCGCATTGGGTCACCAGCA
AATCGCGCTGTTAGCGGGCCCATTAAGTTCTGTCTCGGCGCGTCTGCGTCTGGCTGGCTGGCATAAATAT
CTCACTCGCAATCAAATTCAGCCGATAGCGGAACGGGAAGGCGACTGGAGTGCCATGTCCGGTTTTCAAC
AAACCATGCAAATGCTGAATGAGGGCATCGTTCCCACTGCGATGCTGGTTGCCAACGATCAGATGGCGCT
GGGCGCAATGCGCGCCATTACCGAGTCCGGGCTGCGCGTTGGTGCGGATATCTCGGTAGTGGGATACGAC
GATACCGAAGACAGCTCATGTTATATCCCGCCGTCAACCACCATCAAACAGGATTTTCGCCTGCTGGGGC
AAACCAGCGTGGACCGCTTGCTGCAACTCTCTCAGGGCCAGGCGGTGAAGGGCAATCAGCTGTTGCCCGT
CTCACTGGTGAAAAGAAAAACCACCCTGGCGCCCAATACGCAAACCGCCTCTCCCCGCGCGTTGGCCGAT
TCATTAATGCAGCTGGCACGACAGGTTTCCCGACTGGAAAGCGGGCAGTGAGCGCAACGCAATTAATGTG
AGTTAGCTCACTCATTAGGCACCCCAGGCTTTACACTTTATGCTTCCGGCTCGTATGTTGTGTGGAATTG
TGAGCGGATAACAATTTCACACAGGAAACAGCTATGACCATGATTACGGATTCACTGGCCGTCGTTTTAC
AACGTCGTGACTGGGAAAACCCTGGCGTTACCCAACTTAATCGCCTTGCAGCACATCCCCCTTTCGCCAG
CTGGCGTAATAGCGAAGAGGCCCGCACCGATCGCCCTTCCCAACAGTTGCGCAGCCTGAATGGCGAATGG
CGCTTTGCCTGGTTTCCGGCACCAGAAGCGGTGCCGGAAAGCTGGCTGGAGTGCGATCTTCCTGAGGCCG
ATACTGTCGTCGTCCCCTCAAACTGGCAGATGCACGGTTACGATGCGCCCATCTACACCAACGTAACCTA
TCCCATTACGGTCAATCCGCCGTTTGTTCCCACGGAGAATCCGACGGGTTGTTACTCGCTCACATTTAAT
GTTGATGAAAGCTGGCTACAGGAAGGCCAGACGCGAATTATTTTTGATGGCGTTGGAATT
Features (pLannotate 1.2.2; 17 found; start..end, strand, type, name):
      6..107     -  CDS            yciV (fragment): RNAAM_ECOLI - Also known as trpH From Escherichia coli (strain K12).
    183..211     +  promoter       tac promoter: strong E. coli promoter; hybrid between the trp and lac UV5 promoters
    219..235     +  protein_bind   lac operator: The lac repressor binds to the lac operator to inhibit transcription in E. coli. This inhibition can be relieved by adding lactose or isopropyl-β-D-thiogalactopyranoside (IPTG). lac repressor encoded by lacI
    258..911     +  CDS            GST26_SCHJA: Experimental evidence at protein level: Swiss-Prot protein existence level 1. GST isoenzymes appear to play a central role in the parasite detoxification system. Other functions are also suspected including a role in increasing the solubility of haematin in the parasite gut. From Schistosoma japonicum (Blood fluke).
    948..1973    +  CDS            L3MBTL1 (fragment): LMBL1_HUMAN - Also known as KIAA0681, L3MBT, L3MBTL. Experimental evidence at protein level: Swiss-Prot protein existence level 1. Polycomb group (PcG) protein that specifically recognizes and binds mono- and dimethyllysine residues on target proteins, therey acting as a 'reader' of a network of post-translational modifications. PcG proteins maintain the transcriptionally repressive state of genes: acts as a chromatin compaction factor by recognizing and binding mono- and dimethylated histone H1b/H1-4 at 'Lys-26' (H1bK26me1 and H1bK26me2) and histone H4 at 'Lys-20' (H4K20me1 and H4K20me2), lea
   2027..2066    +  CDS            rop (fragment): Rop protein, which maintains plasmids at low copy number; rop
   2168..2208    +  misc_feature   bom (fragment): basis of mobility region from pBR322
   2313..2417    +  promoter       AmpR promoter: bla
   2418..3278    +  CDS            AmpR: β-lactamase; bla; confers resistance to ampicillin, carbenicillin, and related antibiotics
   3449..4037    +  rep_origin     ori: high-copy-number ColE1/pMB1/pBR322/pUC origin of replication
   4223..4274    -  misc_feature   bom (fragment): basis of mobility region from pBR322
   4281..4358    +  promoter       lacIq promoter: lacI (mutant); In the lacIq allele, a single base change in the promoter boosts expression of the lacI gene about 10-fold.
   4359..5441    +  CDS            lacI: lac repressor; lacI; The lac repressor binds to the lac operator to inhibit transcription in E. coli. This inhibition can be relieved by adding lactose or isopropyl-β-D-thiogalactopyranoside (IPTG).
   5454..5475    +  protein_bind   CAP binding site: CAP binding activates transcription in the presence of cAMP. E. coli catabolite activator protein
   5490..5520    +  promoter       lac promoter: promoter for the E. coli lac operon
   5528..5544    +  protein_bind   lac operator: The lac repressor binds to the lac operator to inhibit transcription in E. coli. This inhibition can be relieved by adding lactose or isopropyl-β-D-thiogalactopyranoside (IPTG). lac repressor encoded by lacI
   5564..5737    +  CDS            lacZα: LacZα fragment of β-galactosidase; lacZ fragment
