[The description below was written by a language model from this plasmid's Addgene catalogue record and pLannotate feature annotations shown in this document.]
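Description:
pGEX6P1-3xMBT is a bacterial expression plasmid built on the pGEX-6P-1 backbone for IPTG-inducible production in E. coli of the triple MBT repeat region of human L3MBTL1 as a GST fusion protein. The plasmid replicates from a ColE1/pMB1-type origin and is selected with ampicillin through the bla (β-lactamase) gene. The catalogue lists it as low copy, although the annotation tool labels the origin generically as a high-copy family member and only fragments of rop and the pBR322 bom region are detected. The catalogue total size (5,987 bp) differs slightly from the 6,010 nt depositor sequence that was annotated.

Expression is driven by the hybrid trp/lac tac promoter followed by a lac operator. The backbone also carries lacI under the lacIq promoter, so the plasmid supplies abundant repressor itself and keeps transcription off until IPTG is added. The open reading frame begins with Schistosoma japonicum glutathione S-transferase, followed according to the record by a PreScission protease cleavage site. Next comes the roughly 1 kb insert encoding amino acids 190–530 of L3MBTL1, cloned between BamHI and EcoRI sites that both remain intact. The GST moiety allows purification or immobilisation on glutathione resin, and the protease site allows the tag to be removed if desired. A residual lac promoter/operator and lacZα segment downstream of lacI are backbone remnants.

L3MBTL1 is a Polycomb group protein whose MBT domains bind mono- and dimethylated lysine. In line with the associated publication, the recombinant GST-3xMBT protein serves as an affinity reagent for detecting and enriching lysine-methylated proteins for proteomic analysis.
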