Addgene plasmid #46987: pGEX6P1-3xMBT
Purpose: Inducible expression of 3xMBT from L3MBTL1 as a GST fusion protein in E.coli
Depositing lab: Or Gozani. Depositing organization: Stanford University. Publication: A general molecular affinity strategy for global detection and proteomic analysis of lysine methylation. Moore KE, Carlson SM, Camp ND, Cheung P, James RG, Chua KF, Wolf-Yadlin A, Gozani O. Mol Cell. 2013 May 9;50(3):444-56. doi: 10.1016/j.molcel.2013.03.005. Epub 2013 Apr 11. PubMed 23583077.
Backbone
  Vector backbone: pGEX-6P-1
  Backbone manufacturer: GE Healthcare
  Backbone size w/o insert (bp): 4984
  Total vector size (bp): 5987
  Vector type: Bacterial Expression
Growth in bacteria
  Bacterial resistance: Ampicillin, 100 μg/mL
  Growth temperature: 37°C
  Growth strain: DH5alpha
  Growth instructions: Protein expression with 0.1 mM IPTG added during log-phase growth and incubated overnight at 20C.
  Copy number: Low Copy
Gene/Insert
  Gene/Insert name: Triple MBT domain from human L3MBTL1
  Species: H. sapiens (human)
  Insert size (bp): 1023
  Mutation: contains amino acids 190–530 of accession NP_056293.4
  GenBank ID: NM_015478.6 NP_056293.4
  Entrez Gene: L3MBTL1 (a.k.a. H-L(3)MBT, L3MBTL, ZC2HC3, dJ138B7.3)
  Promoter: tac
  Tag / fusion protein: GST (N terminal on backbone); PreScission cleavage site (N terminal on backbone)
  Cloning method: Restriction Enzyme; 5′ cloning site BamHI (not destroyed); 3′ cloning site EcoRI (not destroyed)
  Sequencing primers: 5′ 5'-d[GGGCTGGCAAGCCACGTTTGGTG]-3'; 3′ 5'-d[CCGGGAGCTGCATGTGTCAGAGG]-3'
Terms and licenses: Academic/Nonprofit Terms; Industry Terms: Not Available to Industry
Depositor comments: Original description of the plasmid in West et al. J Biol Chem. 2010 Nov 26;285(48):37725-32.
How to cite: pGEX6P1-3xMBT was a gift from Or Gozani (Addgene plasmid # 46987 ; http://n2t.net/addgene:46987 ; RRID:Addgene_46987)
