>Addgene plasmid #46987 | pGEX6P1-3xMBT | depositor partial sequence | sequence record 66940 | 3xMBT coding sequence
GAGGAGTGGAGCAGCAGCCAGCCTGCAACAGGTGAGAAGAAGGAATGCTGGTCGTGGGAGTCCTACCTAG
AGGAGCAGAAGGCCATTACTGCTCCAGTCAGCCTCTTCCAGGACTCCCAGGCAGTCACTCACAACAAGAA
TGGCTTCAAACTGGGCATGAAGTTGGAAGGCATTGACCCTCAACACCCGTCCATGTACTTCATCCTCACC
GTGGCTGAGGTATGTGGCTATCGCCTACGCCTGCACTTTGATGGGTATTCTGAGTGCCATGACTTCTGGG
TCAATGCCAACTCCCCTGACATTCACCCTGCTGGCTGGTTCGAGAAGACGGGCCACAAGCTGCAGCCTCC
CAAAGGTTACAAGGAGGAGGAGTTCAGCTGGAGCCAGTACCTGCGCAGCACAAGAGCTCAGGCTGCCCCC
AAGCACCTGTTTGTGAGCCAGAGCCACAGTCCCCCACCCCTGGGCTTCCAGGTGGGCATGAAGCTGGAGG
CTGTTGACCGCATGAACCCGTCCCTTGTCTGCGTGGCCAGTGTGACCGATGTGGTGGACAGCCGCTTCCT
GGTGCACTTTGACAACTGGGATGATACTTATGACTACTGGTGTGATCCCAGCAGCCCCTACATCCACCCA
GTGGGCTGGTGCCAGAAGCAAGGAAAGCCCCTCACCCCTCCACAAGACTACCCAGACCCTGATAACTTCT
GTTGGGAGAAATATCTGGAAGAAACTGGGGCCTCTGCTGTCCCCACCTGGGCCTTCAAGGTGCGACCCCC
TCACAGCTTCCTGGTCAATATGAAGCTGGAGGCTGTGGACCGCAGGAACCCAGCCCTGATTCGCGTGGCC
AGCGTGGAGGATGTGGAGGACCATCGGATAAAGATCCACTTTGATGGCTGGAGTCATGGCTATGATTTCT
GGATCGACGCTGACCACCCAGACATCCACCCTGCCGGCTGGTGCTCCAAGACAGGACATCCCCTGCAGCC
TCCTCTCGGACCCAGAGAGCCCAGCTCTGCCTCCCCTGGGGGCTAA
