>Addgene plasmid #46987 | pGEX6P1-3xMBT | addgene partial sequence | sequence record 68548 | pGEX5
AGTTCTGTTCCAGGGGCCCCTGGGATCCGAGGAGTGGAGCAGCAGCCAGCCTGCAACAGGTGAGAAGAAG
GAATGCTGGTCGTGGGAGTCCTACCTAGAGGAGCAGAAGGCCATTACTGCTCCAGTCAGCCTCTTCCAGG
ACTCCCAGGCAGTCACTCACAACAAGAATGGCTTCAAACTGGGCATGAAGTTGGAAGGCATTGACCCTCA
ACACCCGTCCATGTACTTCATCCTCACCGTGGCTGAGGTATGTGGCTATCGCCTACGCCTGCACTTTGAT
GGGTATTCTGAGTGCCATGACTTCTGGGTCAATGCCAACTCCCCTGACATTCACCCTGCTGGCTGGTTCG
AGAAGACGGGCCACAAGCTGCAGCCTCCCAAAGGTTACAAGGAGGAGGAGTTCAGCTGGAGCCAGTACCT
GCGCAGCACAAGAGCTCAGGCTGCCCCCAAGCACCTGTTTGTGAGCCAGAGCCACAGTCCCCCACCCCTG
GGCTTCCAGGTGGGCATGAAGCTGGAGGCTGTTGACCGCATGAACCCGTCCCTTGTCTGCGTGGCCAGTG
TGACCGATGTGGTGGACAGCCGCTTCCTGGTGCACTTTGACAACTGGGATGATACTTATGACTACTGGTG
TGATCCCAGCAGCCCCTACATCCACCCAGTGGGCTGGTGCCAGAAGCAAGGAAAGCCCCTCACCCCTCCA
CAAGACTACCCAGACCCTGATAACTTCTGTTGGGAGAAATATCTGGAAGAAACTGGGGCCTCTGCTGTCC
CCACCTGGGCCTTCAAGGTGCGACCCCCTCACAGCTTCCTGGTCAATATGAAGCTGGAGGCTGTGGACCG
CAGGAACCCAGCCCTGATTCGCGTGGCCAGCGTGGA
