>Addgene plasmid #46987 | pGEX6P1-3xMBT | addgene partial sequence | sequence record 69847 | pGEX-3 5'-CCGGGAGCTGCATGTGTCAGAGG-3'
AGGCAGATCGTCAGTCAGTCACGATGCGGCCGCTCGAGTCGACCCGGGAATTCTCATTAGCCCCCAGGGG
AGGCAGAGCTGGGCTCTCTGGGTCCGAGAGGAGGCTGCAGGGGATGTCCTGTCTTGGAGCACCAGCCGGC
AGGGTGGATGTCTGGGTGGTCAGCGTCGATCCAGAAATCATAGCCATGACTCCAGCCATCAAAGTGGATC
TTTATCCGATGGTCCTCCACATCCTCCACGCTGGCCACGCGAATCAGGGCTGGGTTCCTGCGGTCCACAG
CCTCCAGCTTCATATTGACCAGGAAGCTGTGAGGGGGTCGCACCTTGAAGGCCCAGGTGGGGACAGCAGA
GGCCCCAGTTTCTTCCAGATATTTCTCCCAACAGAAGTTATCAGGGTCTGGGTAGTCTTGTGGAGGGGTG
AGGGGCTTTCCTTGCTTCTGGCACCAGCCCACTGGGTGGATGTAGGGGCTGCTGGGATCACACCAGTAGT
CATAAGTATCATCCCAGTTGTCAAAGTGCACCAGGAAGCGGCTGTCCACCACATCGGTCACACTGGCCAC
GCAGACAAGGGACGGGTTCATGCGGTCAACAGCCTCCAGCTTCATGCCCACCTGGAAGCCCAGGGGTGGG
GGACTGTGGCTCTGGCTCACAAACAGGTGCTTGGGGGCAGCCTGAGCTCTTGTGCTGCGCAGGTACTGGC
TCCAGCTGAACTCCTCCTCCTTGTAACCTTTGGGAGGCTGCAGCTTGTGGCCCGTCTTCTCGAACCAGCC
AGCAGGGTGAATGTCAGGGGAGTTGGCATTGACCCAGAAGTCATGGCACTCAGAATACCCATCAAAGTGC
AGGCGTAGGCGATAGCCACATACCTCAGCCACGGTGAGGATGAAGTACATGGACGGGTGTTGAGGGTCAA
TGCCTTCCAACTTCATGCCC
